>Addgene plasmid #79645 | GALTA-c001 | addgene full sequence | sequence record 150209 | Addgene assembled sequence
TAATACGACTCACTATAGGGGAATTGTGAGCGGATAACAATTCCCCTCTAGAAATAATTTTGTTTAACTT
TAAGAAGGAGATATACATATGCACCATCATCATCATCATTCTTCTGGTGTAGATCTGGGTACCGAGAACC
TGTACTTCCAATCCATGTCGCGCAGTGGAACCGATCCTCAGCAACGCCAGCAGGCGTCAGAGGCGGACGC
CGCAGCAGCAACCTTCCGGGCAAACGACCATCAGCATATCCGCTACAACCCGCTGCAGGATGAGTGGGTG
CTGGTGTCAGCTCACCGCATGAAGCGGCCCTGGCAGGGTCAAGTGGAGCCCCAGCTTCTGAAGACAGTGC
CCCGCCATGACCCTCTCAACCCTCTGTGTCCTGGGGCCATCCGAGCCAACGGAGAGGTGAATCCCCAGTA
CGATAGCACCTTCCTGTTTGACAACGACTTCCCAGCTCTGCAGCCTGATGCCCCCAGTCCAGGACCCAGT
GATCATCCCCTTTTCCAAGCAAAGTCTGCTCGAGGAGTCTGTAAGGTCATGTGCTTCCACCCCTGGTCGG
ATGTAACGCTGCCACTCATGTCGGTCCCTGAGATCCGGGCTGTTGTTGATGCATGGGCCTCAGTCACAGA
GGAGCTGGGTGCCCAGTACCCTTGGGTGCAGATCTTTGAAAACAAAGGTGCCATGATGGGCTGTTCTAAC
CCCCACCCCCACTGCCAGGTATGGGCCAGCAGTTTCCTGCCAGATATTGCCCAGCGTGAGGAGCGATCTC
AGCAGGCCTATAAGAGTCAGCATGGAGAGCCCCTGCTAATGGAGTACAGCCGCCAGGAGCTACTCAGGAA
GGAACGTCTGGTCCTAACCAGTGAGCACTGGTTAGTACTGGTCCCCTTCTGGGCAACATGGCCCTACCAG
ACACTGCTGCTGCCCCGTCGGCATGTGCGGCGGCTACCTGAGCTGACCCCTGCTGAGCGTGATGATCTAG
CCTCCATCATGAAGAAGCTCTTGACCAAGTATGACAACCTCTTTGAGACGTCCTTTCCCTACTCCATGGG
CTGGCATGGGGCTCCCACAGGATCAGAGGCTGGGGCCAACTGGGACCATTGGCAGCTGCACGCTCATTAC
TACCCTCCGCTCCTGCGCTCTGCCACTGTCCGGAAATTCATGGTTGGCTACGAAATGCTTGCTCAGGCTC
AGAGGGACCTCACCCCTGAGCAGGCTGCAGAGAGACTAAGGGCACTTCCTGAGGTTCATTACCACCTGGG
GCAGAAGGACAGGGAGACAGCAACCATCGCCTGACAGTAAAGGTGGATACGGATCCGAATTCGAGCTCCG
TCGACAAGCTTGCGGCCGCACTCGAGCACCACCACCACCACCACTGAGATCCGGCTGCTAACAAAGCCCG
AAAGGAAGCTGAGTTGGCTGCTGCCACCGCTGAGCAATAACTAGCATAACCCCTTGGGGCCTCTAAACGG
GTCTTGAGGGGTTTTTTGCTGAAAGGAGGAACTATATCCGGATTGGCGAATGGG
[124 nt withheld, positions 1525-1648]
C
[91 nt withheld, positions 1650-1740]
A
[49 nt withheld, positions 1742-1790]
CCTTTGACGTTGGAGTCCACGTTCTTT
[37 nt withheld, positions 1818-1854]
ACCCTATCTCGGTCTATTCTTTTGATTTATAAGGGATTTTGCCGATTTCGGCCTATTGGTTAAAAAATGA
GCTGATTTAACAAAAATTTAACGCGAATTTTAACAAAATATTAACGTTTACAATTTCAGGTGGCACTTTT
CGGGGAAATGTGCGCGGAACCCCTATTTGTTTATTTTTCTAAATACATTCAAATATGTATCCGCTCATGA
ATTAATTCTTAGAAAAACTCATCGAGCATCAAATGAAACTGCAATTTATTCATATCAGGATTATCAATAC
CATATTTTTGAAAAAGCCGTTTCTGTAATGAAGGAGAAAACTCACCGAGGCAGTTCCATAGGATGGCAAG
ATCCTGGTATCGGTCTGCGATTCCGACTCGTCCAACATCAATACAACCTATTAATTTCCCCTCGTCAAAA
ATAAGGTTATCAAGTGAGAAATCACCATGAGTGACGACTGAATCCGGTGAGAATGGCAAAAGTTTATGCA
TTTCTTTCCAGACTTGTTCAACAGGCCAGCCATTACGCTCGTCATCAAAATCACTCGCATCAACCAAACC
GTTATTCATTCGTGATTGCGCCTGAGCGAGACGAAATACGCGATCGCTGTTAAAAGGACAATTACAAACA
GGAATCGAATGCAACCGGCGCAGGAACACTGCCAGCGCATCAACAATATTTTCACCTGAATCAGGATATT
CTTCTAATACCTGGAATGCTGTTTTCCCGGGGATCGCAGTGGTGAGTAACCATGCATCATCAGGAGTACG
GATAAAATGCTTGATGGTCGGAAGAGGCATAAATTCCGTCAGCCAGTTTAGTCTGACCATCTCATCTGTA
ACATCATTGGCAACGCTACCTTTGCCATGTTTCAGAAACAACTCTGGCGCATCGGGCTTCCCATACAATC
GATAGATTGTCGCACCTGATTGCCCGACATTATCGCGAGCCCATTTATACCCATATAAATCAGCATCCAT
GTTGGAATTTAATCGCGGCCTAGAGCAAGACGTTTCCCGTTGAATATGGCTCATAACACCCCTTGTATTA
CTGTTTATGTAAGCAGACAGTTTTATTGTTCATGACCAAAATCCCTTAACGTGAGTTTTCGTTCCACTGA
GCGTCAGACCCCGTAGAAAAGATCAAAGGATCTTCTTGAGATCCTTTTTTTCTGCGCGTAATCTGCTGCT
TGCAAACAAAAAAACCACCGCTACCAGCGGTGGTTTGTTTGCCGGATCAAGAGCTACCAACTCTTTTTCC
GAAGGTAACTGGCTTCAGCAGAGCGCAGATACCAAATACTGTCCTTCTAGTGTAGCCGTAGTTAGGCCAC
CACTTCAAGAACTCTGTAGCACCGCCTACATACCTCGCTCTGCTAATCCTGTTACCAGTGGCTGCTGCCA
GTGGCGATAAGTCGTGTCTTACCGGGTTGGACTCAAGACGATAGTTACCGGATAAGGCGCAGCGGTCGGG
CTGAACGGGGGGTTCGTGCACACAGCCCAGCTTGGAGCGAACGACCTACACCGAACTGAGATACCTACAG
CGTGAGCTATGAGAAAGCGCCACGCTTCCCGAAGGGAGAAAGGCGGACAGGTATCCGGTAAGCGGCAGGG
TCGGAACAGGAGAGCGCACGAGGGAGCTTCCAGGGGGAAACGCCTGGTATCTTTATAGTCCTGTCGGGTT
TCGCCACCTCTGACTTGAGCGTCGATTTTTGTGATGCTCGTCAGGGGGGCGGAGCCTATGGAAAAACGCC
AGCAACGCGGCCTTTTTACGGTTCCTGGCCTTTTGCTGGCCTTTTGCTCACATGTTCTTTCCTGCGTTAT
CCCCTGATTCTGTGGATAACCGTATTACCGCCTTTGAGTGAGCTGATACCGCTCGCCGCAGCCGAACGAC
CGAGCGCAGCGAGTCAGTGAGCGAGGAAGCGGAAGAGCGCCTGATGCGGTATTTTCTCCTTACGCATCTG
TGCGGTATTTCACACCGCATATATGGTGCACTCTCAGTACAATCTGCTCTGATGCCGCATAGTTAAGCCA
GTATACACTCCGCTATCGCTACGTGACTGGGTCATGGCTGCGCCCCGACACCCGCCAACACCCGCTGACG
CGCCCTGACGGGCTTGTCTGCTCCCGGCATCCGCTTACAGACAAGCTGTGACCGTCTCCGGGAGCTGCAT
GTGTCAGAGGTTTTCACCGTCATCACCGAAACGCGCGAGGCAGCTGCGGTAAAGCTCATCAGCGTGGTCG
TGAAGCGATTCACAGATGTCTGCCTGTTCATCCGCGTCCAGCTCGTTGAGTTTCTCCAGAAGCGTTAATG
TCTGGCTTCTGATAAAGCGGGCCATGTTAAGGGCGGTTTTTTCCTGTTTGGTCACTGATGCCTCCGTGTA
AGGGGGATTTCTGTTCATGGGGGTAATGATACCGATGAAACGAGAGAGGATGCTCACGATACGGGTTACT
GATGATGAACATGCCCGGTTACTGGAACGTTGTGAGGGTAAACAACTGGCGGTATGGATGCGGCGGGACC
AGAGAAAAATCACTCAGGGTCAATGCCAGCGCTTCGTTAATACAGATGTAGGTGTTCCACAGGGTAGCCA
GCAGCATCCTGCGATGCAGATCCGGAACATAATGGTGCAGGGCGCTGACTTCCGCGTTTCCAGACTTTAC
GAAACACGGAAACCGAAGACCATTCATGTTGTTGCTCAGGTCGCAGACGTTTTGCAGCAGCAGTCGCTTC
ACGTTCGCTCGCGTATCGGTGATTCATTCTGCTAACCAGTAAGGCAACCCCGCCAGCCTAGCCGGGTCCT
CAACGACAGGAGCACGATCATGCGCACCCGTGGGGCCGCCATGCCGGCGATAATGGCCTGCTTCTCGCCG
AAACGTTTGGTGGCGGGACCAGTGACGAAGGCTTGAGCGAGGGCGTGCAAGATTCCGAATACCGCAAGCG
ACAGGCCGATCATCGTCGCGCTCCAGCGAAAGCGGTCCTCGCCGAAAATGACCCAGAGCGCTGCCGGCAC
CTGTCCTACGAGTTGCATGATAAAGAAGACAGTCATAAGTGCGGCGACGATAGTCATGCCCCGCGCCCAC
CGGAAGGAGCTGACTGGGTTGAAGGCTCTCAAGGGCATCGGTCGAGATCCCGGTGCCTAATGAGTGAGCT
AACTTACATTAATTGCGTTGCGCTCACTGCCCGCTTTCCAGTCGGGAAACCTGTCGTGCCAGCTGCATTA
ATGAATCGGCCAACGCGCGGGGAGAGGCGGTTTGCGTATTGGGCGCCAGGGTGGTTTTTCTTTTCACCAG
TGAGACGGGCAACAGCTGATTGCCCTTCACCGCCTGGCCCTGAGAGAGTTGCAGCAAGCGGTCCACGCTG
GTTTGCCCCAGCAGGCGAAAATCCTGTTTGATGGTGGTTAACGGCGGGATATAACATGAGCTGTCTTCGG
TATCGTCGTATCCCACTACCGAGATATCCGCACCAACGCGCAGCCCGGACTCGGTAATGGCGCGCATTGC
GCCCAGCGCCATCTGATCGTTGGCAACCAGCATCGCAGTGGGAACGATGCCCTCATTCAGCATTTGCATG
GTTTGTTGAAAACCGGACATGGCACTCCAGTCGCCTTCCCGTTCCGCTATCGGCTGAATTTGATTGCGAG
TGAGATATTTATGCCAGCCAGCCAGACGCAGACGCGCCGAGACAGAACTTAATGGGCCCGCTAACAGCGC
GATTTGCTGGTGACCCAATGCGACCAGATGCTCCACGCCCAGTCGCGTACCGTCTTCATGGGAGAAAATA
ATACTGTTGATGGGTGTCTGGTCAGAGACATCAAGAAATAACGCCGGAACATTAGTGCAGGCAGCTTCCA
CAGCAATGGCATCCTGGTCATCCAGCGGATAGTTAATGATCAGCCCACTGACGCGTTGCGCGAGAAGATT
GTGCACCGCCGCTTTACAGGCTTCGACGCCGCTTCGTTCTACCATCGACACCACCACGCTGGCACCCAGT
TGATCGGCGCGAGATTTAATCGCCGCGACAATTTGCGACGGCGCGTGCAGGGCCAGACTGGAGGTGGCAA
CGCCAATCAGCAACGACTGTTTGCCCGCCAGTTGTTGTGCCACGCGGTTGGGAATGTAATTCAGCTCCGC
CATCGCCGCTTCCACTTTTTCCCGCGTTTTCGCAGAAACGTGGCTGGCCTGGTTCACCACGCGGGAAACG
GTCTGATAAGAGACACCGGCATACTCTGCGACATCGTATAACGTTACTGGTTTCACATTCACCACCCTGA
ATTGACTCTCTTCCGGGCGCTATCATGCCATACCGCGAAAGGTTTTGCGCCATTCGATGGTGTCCGGGAT
CTCGACGCTCTCCCTTATGCGACTCCTGCATTAGGAAGCAGCCCAGTAGTAGGTTGAGGCCGTTGAGCAC
CGCCGCCGCAAGGAATGGTGCATGCAAGGAGATGGCGCCCAACAGTCCCCCGGCCACGGGGCCTGCCACC
ATACCCACGCCGAAACAAGCGCTCATGAGCCCGAAGTGGCGAGCCCGATCTTCCCCATCGGTGATGTCGG
CGATATAGGCGCCAGCAACCGCACCTGTGGCGCCGGTGATGCCGGCCACGATGCGTCCGGCGTAGAGGAT
CGAGATCTCGATCCCGCGAAAT
Features (pLannotate 1.2.2; 19 found; start..end, strand, type, name):
      1..19      +  promoter       T7 promoter: promoter for bacteriophage T7 RNA polymerase
     20..44      +  protein_bind   lac operator: The lac repressor binds to the lac operator to inhibit transcription in E. coli. This inhibition can be relieved by adding lactose or isopropyl-β-D-thiogalactopyranoside (IPTG). lac repressor encoded by lacI
     59..81      +  RBS            RBS: efficient ribosome binding site from bacteriophage T7 gene 10 (Olins and Rangwala, 1989)
    155..1291    +  CDS            GALT: GALT_HUMAN - Experimental evidence at protein level: Swiss-Prot protein existence level 1. Plays an important role in galactose metabolism. From Homo sapiens (Human).
   1357..1374    +  CDS            9xHis (fragment): 9xHis affinity tag
   1384..1433    +  CDS            SET1 (fragment): solubility-enhancement tag derived from T7 phage gene 10B
   1441..1488    +  terminator     T7 terminator: transcription terminator for bacteriophage T7 RNA polymerase
   1525..1980    +  rep_origin     f1 ori (sequence partly withheld): f1 bacteriophage origin of replication; arrow indicates direction of (+) strand synthesis
   2007..2064    +  promoter       AmpR promoter (fragment): bla
   2073..2888    -  CDS            KanR: aminoglycoside phosphotransferase; aph(3')-Ia; confers resistance to kanamycin in bacteria or G418 (Geneticin®) in eukaryotes
   3010..3598    +  rep_origin     ori: high-copy-number ColE1/pMB1/pBR322/pUC origin of replication
   3784..3926    -  misc_feature   bom: basis of mobility region from pBR322
   4028..4219    -  CDS            rop: Rop protein, which maintains plasmids at low copy number; rop
   4236..4616    +  CDS            YPB1_ECOLX: Protein predicted: Swiss-Prot protein existence level 4. From Escherichia coli.
   4688..4979    -  CDS            TcR (fragment): tetracycline efflux protein; tet; confers resistance to tetracycline
   4994..5015    -  protein_bind   CAP binding site: CAP binding activates transcription in the presence of cAMP. E. coli catabolite activator protein
   5028..6110    -  CDS            lacI: lac repressor; lacI; The lac repressor binds to the lac operator to inhibit transcription in E. coli. This inhibition can be relieved by adding lactose or isopropyl-β-D-thiogalactopyranoside (IPTG).
   6111..6188    -  promoter       lacI promoter: lacI
   6196..6475    -  CDS            TcR (fragment): tetracycline efflux protein; tet; confers resistance to tetracycline
