[The description below was written by a language model from this plasmid's Addgene catalogue record and pLannotate feature annotations shown in this document.]
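Description:
GALTA-c001 is a bacterial expression plasmid built on the pNIC28-Bsa4 backbone, a pET-style vector designed for ligation-independent cloning, and it carries human GALT (galactose-1-phosphate uridylyltransferase), an enzyme of galactose metabolism. It was made to produce recombinant protein for structure determination and is linked to a deposited crystal structure. The record cautions that the insert may not be the full open reading frame. The plasmid is selected with kanamycin through an aminoglycoside phosphotransferase (KanR) gene and replicates from a ColE1/pMB1-type origin. The catalogue lists it as high copy, although the annotated backbone also retains the pBR322 bom region and the rop gene, which normally moderates copy number. An f1 origin and leftover fragments of a tetracycline resistance gene are also present as backbone remnants.

Expression is driven by a T7 promoter followed by a lac operator and the phage T7 gene 10 ribosome binding site, with a T7 terminator downstream. The plasmid-borne lacI gene supplies repressor, so transcription stays low until induction with IPTG, and a host that provides T7 RNA polymerase (a DE3-type strain) is needed. According to the catalogue, the backbone adds an N-terminal 6xHis tag and a TEV protease site, allowing affinity purification and subsequent tag removal. These are not separately annotated in the feature table, but the gap between the ribosome binding site and the start of the GALT annotation is consistent with such a leader. The His-tag fragment and short gene 10-derived fragment annotated downstream of GALT are probably vector sequence, and the record does not indicate that they are translated as part of the product. The assembled sequence is 6,496 nt, shorter than the listed empty backbone, presumably because cloning replaces a stuffer segment.
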