Addgene plasmid #79645: GALTA-c001
Purpose: Bacterial expression for structure determination; may not be full ORF
Depositing lab: Nicola Burgess-Brown. Depositing organization: University of Oxford.
Backbone
  Vector backbone: pNIC28-Bsa4
  Backbone manufacturer: SGC; Addgene Plasmid #26103
  Backbone size w/o insert (bp): 7284
  Vector type: Bacterial Expression
Growth in bacteria
  Bacterial resistance: Kanamycin, 50 μg/mL
  Growth temperature: 37°C
  Growth strain: DH5alpha
  Copy number: High Copy
Gene/Insert
  Gene/Insert name: GALT (alt names: galactose-1-phosphate uridylyltransferase; PDB ID: 5IN3)
  Species: H. sapiens (human)
  Entrez Gene: GALT
  Promoter: T7
  Tag / fusion protein: 6x His (N terminal on backbone); TEV cleavage site (N terminal on backbone)
  Cloning method: Ligation Independent Cloning
  Sequencing primers: 5′ T7; 3′ T7-term
Terms and licenses: Academic/Nonprofit Terms; Industry Terms: Not Available to Industry
Depositor comments: Use BL21(DE3)-R3-pRARE2 or other strain with T7 RNA polymerase for protein expression. For more information, please see: http://www.thesgc.org/structures/5IN3
How to cite: GALTA-c001 was a gift from Nicola Burgess-Brown (Addgene plasmid # 79645 ; http://n2t.net/addgene:79645 ; RRID:Addgene_79645)
