>Addgene plasmid #79645 | GALTA-c001 | depositor partial sequence | sequence record 148840 | GALTA-c001 sequence 1234 bps
CATATGCACCATCATCATCATCATTCTTCTGGTGTAGATCTGGGTACCGAGAACCTGTACTTCCAATCCA
TGTCGCGCAGTGGAACCGATCCTCAGCAACGCCAGCAGGCGTCAGAGGCGGACGCCGCAGCAGCAACCTT
CCGGGCAAACGACCATCAGCATATCCGCTACAACCCGCTGCAGGATGAGTGGGTGCTGGTGTCAGCTCAC
CGCATGAAGCGGCCCTGGCAGGGTCAAGTGGAGCCCCAGCTTCTGAAGACAGTGCCCCGCCATGACCCTC
TCAACCCTCTGTGTCCTGGGGCCATCCGAGCCAACGGAGAGGTGAATCCCCAGTACGATAGCACCTTCCT
GTTTGACAACGACTTCCCAGCTCTGCAGCCTGATGCCCCCAGTCCAGGACCCAGTGATCATCCCCTTTTC
CAAGCAAAGTCTGCTCGAGGAGTCTGTAAGGTCATGTGCTTCCACCCCTGGTCGGATGTAACGCTGCCAC
TCATGTCGGTCCCTGAGATCCGGGCTGTTGTTGATGCATGGGCCTCAGTCACAGAGGAGCTGGGTGCCCA
GTACCCTTGGGTGCAGATCTTTGAAAACAAAGGTGCCATGATGGGCTGTTCTAACCCCCACCCCCACTGC
CAGGTATGGGCCAGCAGTTTCCTGCCAGATATTGCCCAGCGTGAGGAGCGATCTCAGCAGGCCTATAAGA
GTCAGCATGGAGAGCCCCTGCTAATGGAGTACAGCCGCCAGGAGCTACTCAGGAAGGAACGTCTGGTCCT
AACCAGTGAGCACTGGTTAGTACTGGTCCCCTTCTGGGCAACATGGCCCTACCAGACACTGCTGCTGCCC
CGTCGGCATGTGCGGCGGCTACCTGAGCTGACCCCTGCTGAGCGTGATGATCTAGCCTCCATCATGAAGA
AGCTCTTGACCAAGTATGACAACCTCTTTGAGACGTCCTTTCCCTACTCCATGGGCTGGCATGGGGCTCC
CACAGGATCAGAGGCTGGGGCCAACTGGGACCATTGGCAGCTGCACGCTCATTACTACCCTCCGCTCCTG
CGCTCTGCCACTGTCCGGAAATTCATGGTTGGCTACGAAATGCTTGCTCAGGCTCAGAGGGACCTCACCC
CTGAGCAGGCTGCAGAGAGACTAAGGGCACTTCCTGAGGTTCATTACCACCTGGGGCAGAAGGACAGGGA
GACAGCAACCATCGCCTGACAGTAAAGGTGGATACGGATCCGAA
