>Addgene plasmid #79645 | GALTA-c001 | addgene partial sequence | sequence record 150206 | T7 5'-TAATACGACTCACTATAGGG-3'
ACTTTAAGAAGGAGATATACATATGCACCATCATCATCATCATTCTTCTGGTGTAGATCTGGGTACCGAG
AACCTGTACTTCCAATCCATGTCGCGCAGTGGAACCGATCCTCAGCAACGCCAGCAGGCGTCANAGGCGG
ACGCCGCAGCAGCAACCTTCCGGGCAAACGACCATCAGCATATCCGCTACAACCCGCTGCAGGATGAGTG
GGTGCTGGTGTCAGCTCACCGCATGAAGCGGCCCTGGCAGGGTCAAGTGGAGCCCCAGCTTCTGAAGACA
GTGCCCCGCCATGACCCTCTCAACCCTCTGTGTCCTGGGGCCATCCGAGCCAACGGAGAGGTGAATCCCC
AGTACGATAGCACCTTCCTGTTTGACAACGACTTCCCAGCTCTGCAGCCTGATGCCCCCAGTCCAGGACC
CAGTGATCATCCCCTTTTCCAAGCAAAGTCTGCTCGAGGAGTCTGTAAGGTCATGTGCTTCCACCCCTGG
TCGGATGTAACGCTGCCACTCATGTCGGTCCCTGAGATCCGGGCTGTTGTTGATGCATGGGCCTCAGTCA
CAGAGGAGCTGGGTGCCCAGTACCCTTGGGTGCAGATCTTTGAAAACAAAGGTGCCATGATGGGCTGTTC
TAACCCCCACCCCCACTGCCAGGTATGGGCCAGCAGTTTCCTGCCAGATATTGCCCAGCGTGAGGAGCGA
TCTCAGCAGGCCTATAAGAGTCAGCATGGAGAGCCCCTGCTAATGGAGTACAGCCGCCAGGAGCTACTCA
GGAAGGAACGTCTGGTCCTAACCAGTGAGCACTGGTTAGTACTGGTCCCCTTCTGGGCAACATGGCCCTA
CCA
