>Addgene plasmid #79645 | GALTA-c001 | addgene partial sequence | sequence record 150208 | T7term 5'-GCTAGTTATTGCTCAGCGG-3'
GGGCTTTGTTAGCAGCCGGATCTCAGTGGTGGTGGTGGTGGTGCTCGAGTGCGGCCGCAAGCTTGTCGAC
GGAGCTCGAATTCGGATCCGTATCCACCTTTACTGTCAGGCGATGGTTGCTGTCTCCCTGTCCTTCTGCC
CCAGGTGGTAATGAACCTCAGGAAGTGCCCTTAGTCTCTCTGCAGCCTGCTCAGGGGTGAGGTCCCTCTG
AGCCTGAGCAAGCATTTCGTAGCCAACCATGAATTTCCGGACAGTGGCAGAGCGCAGGAGCGGAGGGTAG
TAATGAGCGTGCAGCTGCCAATGGTCCCAGTTGGCCCCAGCCTCTGATCCTGTGGGAGCCCCATGCCAGC
CCATGGAGTAGGGAAAGGACGTCTCAAAGAGGTTGTCATACTTGGTCAAGAGCTTCTTCATGATGGAGGC
TAGATCATCACGCTCAGCAGGGGTCAGCTCAGGTAGCCGCCGCACATGCCGACGGGGCAGCAGCAGTGTC
TGGTAGGGCCATGTTGCCCAGAAGGGGACCAGTACTAACCAGTGCTCACTGGTTAGGACCAGACGTTCCT
TCCTGAGTAGCTCCTGGCGGCTGTACTCCATTAGCAGGGGCTCTCCATGCTGACTCTTATAGGCCTGCTG
AGATCGCTCCTCACGCTGGGCAATATCTGGCAGGAAACTGCTGGCCCATACCTGGCAGTGGGGGTGGGGG
TTAGAACAGCCCATCATGGCACCTTTGTTTTCAAAGATCTGCACCCAAGGGTACTGGGCACCCAGCTCCT
CTGTGACTGAGGCCCATGCATCAACAACAGCCCGGATCTCAGGGACCGACATGAGTGGCAGCGTTACATC
CGACCA
